Addgene plasmid #154489: pEPYC0CM0277
Purpose: Phytobricks Level 0 part
Depositing lab: Nicola Patron. Depositing organization: Earlham Institute. Publication: Rational design of minimal synthetic promoters for plants. Cai YM, Kallam K, Tidd H, Gendarini G, Salzman A, Patron NJ. Nucleic Acids Res. 2020 Aug 28. pii: 5897334. doi: 10.1093/nar/gkaa682. PubMed 32856047.
Backbone
  Vector backbone: pUAP1
  Vector type: Synthetic Biology
Growth in bacteria
  Bacterial resistance: Chloramphenicol, 25 μg/mL
  Growth temperature: 37°C
  Growth strain: NEB Stable
  Copy number: High Copy
Gene/Insert
  Gene/Insert name: 35s(ΔMADS+1)
  Species: Synthetic
  Cloning method: Restriction Enzyme; 5′ cloning site BpiI (destroyed during cloning); 3′ cloning site BpiI (destroyed during cloning)
Terms and licenses: Academic/Nonprofit Terms; Industry Terms: Not Available to Industry
Depositor comments: Please visit https://www.biorxiv.org/content/10.1101/2020.05.14.095406v1 for bioRxiv preprint.
How to cite: pEPYC0CM0277 was a gift from Nicola Patron (Addgene plasmid # 154489 ; http://n2t.net/addgene:154489 ; RRID:Addgene_154489)
