[The description below was written by a language model from this plasmid's Addgene catalogue record and pLannotate feature annotations shown in this document.]
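Description:
pEPYC0CM0277 is a small (about 2.5 kb) Phytobrick Level 0 part plasmid built in the pUAP1 universal acceptor backbone, a synthetic-biology vector used to domesticate standard parts for Type IIS (Golden Gate/MoClo-style) assembly of plant constructs. It is propagated in E. coli from a high-copy ColE1/pUC-type origin and selected with chloramphenicol through a cat gene driven by its native cat promoter and followed by the lambda t0 terminator. The cloning position is insulated from backbone transcription by flanking bacterial terminators, including a his operon terminator downstream of the part.

The insert, named 35s(ΔMADS+1), is a synthetic variant of the cauliflower mosaic virus 35S promoter that was cloned using BpiI sites that were destroyed in the process. The feature table shows the expected architecture of a 35S-derived part: an upstream region of roughly 300 bp that the annotation software matches to a fragment of the CaMV inclusion body matrix protein coding sequence, followed by the minimal 35S core promoter. That coding-sequence hit most likely reflects the overlap of the 35S upstream enhancer region with the viral open reading frame rather than any intended protein expression. The name suggests that a MADS-type transcription factor binding element has been altered or removed, but the record does not spell out the exact modification.

As a Level 0 part it carries no reporter, coding sequence or plant terminator of its own. It is meant to be combined with other standard parts into transcription units. The associated work concerns the rational design of minimal synthetic plant promoters, so this part presumably served as a variant for dissecting how 35S cis-elements contribute to promoter activity.
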