Features (pLannotate 1.2.2; 8 found; start..end, strand, type, name):
    356..453     -  promoter       cat promoter: promoter of the E. coli cat gene encoding chloramphenicol acetyltransferase
    539..582     -  terminator     bacterial terminator: putative bacterial transcription terminator
    602..895     +  CDS            IBMP_CAMVB (fragment): Experimental evidence at protein level: Swiss-Prot protein existence level 1. Enhances the ribosomal termination-reinitiation event leading to the translation of major open reading frames on the polycistronic viral RNAs. From Cauliflower mosaic virus (strain Bari 1) (CaMV).
    958..1004    +  promoter       minimal CaMV 35S promoter: minimal 35S promoter from cauliflower mosaic virus
   1027..1084    +  terminator     his operon terminator: This putative transcriptin terminator from the E. coli his operon has a 2-bp deletion introduced during synthesis. Its efficiency has not been determined.
   1279..1867    -  rep_origin     ori: high-copy-number ColE1/pMB1/pBR322/pUC origin of replication
   2050..2144    -  terminator     lambda t0 terminator: transcription terminator from phage lambda
   2168..355     -  CDS            cat (across the origin): CAT_ECOLX - Experimental evidence at protein level: Swiss-Prot protein existence level 1. This enzyme is an effector of chloramphenicol resistance in bacteria. From Escherichia coli. This protein is used as a marker in many commonly used cloning vectors, such as pACYC184.
>Addgene plasmid #154489 | pEPYC0CM0277 | depositor full sequence | sequence record 299298 | pEPYC0CM0277 sequence 2469 bps
TGTGTAGAAACTGCCGGAAATCGTCGTGGTATTCACTCCAGAGCGATGAAAACGTTTCAGTTTGCTCATG
GAAAACGGTGTAACAAGGGTGAACACTATCCCATATCACCAGCTCACCGTCTTTCATTGCCATACGAAAT
TCCGGATGAGCATTCATCAGGCGGGCAAGAATGTGAATAAAGGCCGGATAAAACTTGTGCTTATTTTTCT
TTACGGTCTTTAAAAAGGCCGTAATATCCAGCTGAACGGTCTGGTTATAGGTACATTGAGCAACTGACTG
AAATGCCTCAAAATGTTCTTTACGATGCCATTGGGATATATCAACGGTGGTATATCCAGTGATTTTTTTC
TCCATTTTAGCTTCCTTAGCTCCTGAAAATCTCGATAACTCAAAAAATACGCCCGGTAGTGATCTTATTT
CATTATGGTGAAAGTTGGAACCTCTTACGTGCCCGATCAACTCGAGTGCCACCTGACGTCTAAGAAACCA
TTATTATCATGACATTAACCTATAAAAATAGGCGTATCACGAGGCAGAATTTCAGATAAAAAAAATCCTT
AGCTTTCGCTAAGGATGATTTCTGGAATTCGGTCTCAGGAGGTCAACATGGTGGAGCACGACACTCTGGT
CTACTCCAAAAATGTCAAAGATACAGTCTCAGAAGATCAAAGGGCTATTGAGACTTTTCAACAAAGGATA
ATTTCGGGAAACCTCCTCGGATTCCATTGCCCAGCTATCTGTCACTTCATCGAAAGGACAGTAGAAAAGG
AAGGTGGCTCCTACAAATGCCATCCTATCATTCAAGATCTCTCTGCCGACAGTGGTCCCAAAGATGGACC
CCCACCCACGAGGAGCATCGTGGAAAAAGAAGAGGTTCCAACCACGTCTACAAAGCAAGTGGATTGATGT
GACATCTCCACTGACGTAAGGGATGACGCACAATCCCACTATCCTTCGCAAGACCCTTCCTCTATATAAG
GAAGTTCATTTCATTTGGAGAGGACACGCTACTCGAGACCCTGCAGTCCGGCAAAAAAGGGCAAGGTGTC
ACCACCCTGCCCTTTTTCTTTAAAACCGAAAAGATTACTTCGCGTTATGCAGGCTTCCTCGCTCACTGAC
TCGCTGCGCTCGGTCGTTCGGCTGCGGCGAGCGGTATCAGCTCACTCAAAGGCGGTAATACGGTTATCCA
CAGAATCAGGGGATAACGCAGGAAAGAACATGTGAGCAAAAGGCCAGCAAAAGGCCAGGAACCGTAAAAA
GGCCGCGTTGCTGGCGTTTTTCCACAGGCTCCGCCCCCCTGACGAGCATCACAAAAATCGACGCTCAAGT
CAGAGGTGGCGAAACCCGACAGGACTATAAAGATACCAGGCGTTTCCCCCTGGAAGCTCCCTCGTGCGCT
CTCCTGTTCCGACCCTGCCGCTTACCGGATACCTGTCCGCCTTTCTCCCTTCGGGAAGCGTGGCGCTTTC
TCATAGCTCACGCTGTAGGTATCTCAGTTCGGTGTAGGTCGTTCGCTCCAAGCTGGGCTGTGTGCACGAA
CCCCCCGTTCAGCCCGACCGCTGCGCCTTATCCGGTAACTATCGTCTTGAGTCCAACCCGGTAAGACACG
ACTTATCGCCACTGGCAGCAGCCACTGGTAACAGGATTAGCAGAGCGAGGTATGTAGGCGGTGCTACAGA
GTTCTTGAAGTGGTGGCCTAACTACGGCTACACTAGAAGAACAGTATTTGGTATCTGCGCTCTGCTGAAG
CCAGTTACCTTCGGAAAAAGAGTTGGTAGCTCTTGATCCGGCAAACAAACCACCGCTGGTAGCGGTGGTT
TTTTTGTTTGCAAGCAGCAGATTACGCGCAGAAAAAAAGGATCTCAAGAAGATCCTTTGATCTTTTCTAC
GGGGTCTGACGCTCAGTGGAACGAAAACTCACGTTAAGGGATTTTGGTCATGAGATTATCAAAAAGGATC
TTCACCTAGATCCTTTTAAATTAAAAATGAAGTTTTAAATCAATCTAAAGTATATATGAGTAAACTTGGT
CTGACAGCTCGAGGCTTGGATTCTCACCAATAAAAAACGCCCGGCGGCAACCGAGCGTTCTGAACAAATC
CAGATGGAGTTCTGAGGTCATTACTGGATCTATCAACAGGAGTCCAAGCGAGCTCGATATCAAATTACGC
CCCGCCCTGCCACTCATCGCAGTACTGTTGTAATTCATTAAGCATTCTGCCGACATGGAAGCCATCACAA
ACGGCATGATGAACCTGAATCGCCAGCGGCATCAGCACCTTGTCGCCTTGCGTATAATATTTGCCCATGG
TGAAAACGGGGGCGAAGAAGTTGTCCATATTGGCCACGTTTAAATCAAAACTGGTGAAACTCACCCAGGG
ATTGGCTGAGACGAAAAACATATTCTCAATAAACCCTTTAGGGAAATAGGCCAGGTTTTCACCGTAACAC
GCCACATCTTGCGAATATA
